>Addgene plasmid #81709 | pDONR223_WNK3_p.S617F | addgene full sequence | sequence record 168662 | Addgene NGS Result
TCCCTTAACGTGAGTTACGCGTCGTTCCACTGAGCGTCAGACCCCGTAGAAAAGATCAAAGGATCTTCTT
GAGATCCTTTTTTTCTGCGCGTAATCTGCTGCTTGCAAACAAAAAAACCACCGCTACCAGCGGTGGTTTG
TTTGCCGGATCAAGAGCTACCAACTCTTTTTCCGAAGGTAACTGGCTTCAGCAGAGCGCAGATACCAAAT
ACTGTTCTTCTAGTGTAGCCGTAGTTAGGCCACCACTTCAAGAACTCTGTAGCACCGCCTACATACCTCG
CTCTGCTAATCCTGTTACCAGTGGCTGCTGCCAGTGGCGATAAGTCGTGTCTTACCGGGTTGGACTCAAG
ACGATAGTTACCGGATAAGGCGCAGCGGTCGGGCTGAACGGGGGGTTCGTGCACACAGCCCAGCTTGGAG
CGAACGACCTACACCGAACTGAGATACCTACAGCGTGAGCTATGAGAAAGCGCCACGCTTCCCGAAGGGA
GAAAGGCGGACAGGTATCCGGTAAGCGGCAGGGTCGGAACAGGAGAGCGCACGAGGGAGCTTCCAGGGGG
AAACGCCTGGTATCTTTATAGTCCTGTCGGGTTTCGCCACCTCTGACTTGAGCGTCGATTTTTGTGATGC
TCGTCAGGGGGGCGGAGCCTATGGAAAAACGCCAGCAACGCGGCCTTTTTACGGTTCCTGGCCTTTTGCT
GGCCTTTTGCTCACATGTTCTTTCCTGCGTTATCCCCTGATTCTGTGGATAACCGTATTACCGCCTTTGA
GTGAGCTGATACCGCTCGCCGCAGCCGAACGACCGAGCGCAGCGAGTCAGTGAGCGAGGAAGCGGAAGAG
CGCCCAATACGCAAACCGCCTCTCCCCGCGCGTTGGCCGATTCATTAATGCAGCTGGCACGACAGGTTTC
CCGACTGGAAAGCGGGCAGTGAGCGCAACGCAATTAATACGCGTACCGCTAGCCAGGAAGAGTTTGTAGA
AACGCAAAAAGGCCATCCGTCAGGATGGCCTTCTGCTTAGTTTGATGCCTGGCAGTTTATGGCGGGCGTC
CTGCCCGCCACCCTCCGGGCCGTTGCTTCACAACGTTCAAATCCGCTCCCGGCGGATTTGTCCTACTCAG
GAGAGCGTTCACCGACAAACAACAGATAAAACGAAAGGCCCAGTCTTCCGACTGAGCCTTTCGTTTTATT
TGATGCCTGGCAGTTCCCTACTCTCGCGTTAACGCTAGCATGGATGTTTTCCCAGTCACGACGTTGTAAA
ACGACGGCCAGTCTTAAGCTCGGGCCCCAAATAATGATTTTATTTTGACTGATAGTGACCTGTTCGTTGC
AACAAATTGATGAGCAATGCTTTTTTATAATGCCAACTTTGTACAAAAAAGTTGGCACCATGGCCACTGA
TTCAGGGGATCCAGCCAGCACAGAAGATTCTGAGAAACCTGATGGAATTTCATTTGAAAACAGAGTTCCC
CAGGTCGCTGCAACTTTGACAGTAGAAGCTAGACTAAAGGAGAAAAACAGTACCTTCTCTGCTTCTGGGG
AAACTGTAGAAAGGAAGAGATTTTTCCGAAAGAGTGTTGAAATGACGGAAGATGACAAAGTTGCCGAATC
ATCCCCCAAAGATGAGAGAATTAAGGCTGCAATGAATATTCCAAGAGTAGATAAGCTTCCTTCAAATGTG
TTGAGAGGTGGACAAGAAGTTAAATATGAACAGTGTTCAAAGTCAACCTCAGAAATCTCAAAAGATTGTT
TCAAGGAGAAAAATGAAAAGGAAATGGAAGAAGAAGCAGAAATGAAGGCTGTAGCTACTTCTCCTAGTGG
CAGATTCCTGAAATTTGACATAGAACTAGGAAGAGGAGCATTTAAAACAGTATATAAAGGACTGGACACT
GAAACATGGGTTGAGGTTGCTTGGTGTGAGCTGCAGGACCGAAAGTTAACCAAAGCTGAGCAGCAAAGAT
TCAAGGAAGAAGCAGAGATGTTGAAGGGTCTCCAGCACCCCAATATAGTTCGATTTTATGATTCCTGGGA
ATCTATATTAAAAGGAAAGAAATGTATTGTATTAGTGACTGAACTAATGACATCTGGGACCTTAAAGACG
TACTTAAAACGATTTAAAGTCATGAAACCAAAGGTCTTAAGGAGCTGGTGCAGGCAAATTTTAAAGGGGT
TGCAGTTCTTGCACACTAGGACTCCTCCTATTATTCACCGGGATCTGAAGTGTGACAATATTTTCATCAC
GGGACCCACTGGATCTGTGAAGATTGGTGATCTAGGATTAGCCACCTTAATGCGTACCTCATTTGCTAAG
AGTGTCATTGGAACTCCTGAGTTTATGGCTCCAGAGATGTATGAAGAACACTATGATGAATCCGTAGATG
TTTATGCTTTTGGAATGTGTATGCTGGAAATGGCCACATCGGAGTATCCTTATTCTGAGTGTCAGAATGC
AGCTCAAATATACCGGAAAGTAACTAGTGGCATAAAACCAGCCAGCTTCAATAAAGTCACTGATCCTGAA
GTCAAAGAAATCATTGAAGGATGTATTCGTCAAAACAAATCTGAAAGGTTGTCTATCAGGGACCTATTAA
ACCATGCATTTTTTGCTGAGGATACAGGACTGAGGGTGGAGTTAGCAGAAGAAGATGATTGCTCAAATTC
ATCCCTTGCTTTAAGACTCTGGGTTGAAGACCCTAAAAAATTGAAAGGCAAACACAAAGACAATGAAGCT
ATTGAATTTAGTTTCAACTTAGAAACAGATACACCTGAGGAAGTAGCATATGAAATGGTCAAGTCTGGGT
TCTTCCATGAAAGTGATTCCAAAGCTGTTGCTAAATCCATTAGAGACCGGGTGACGCCAATAAAGAAGAC
AAGAGAGAAGAAGCCTGCTGGCTGTTTGGAAGAACGCAGGGATTCTCAGTGCAAGTCTATGGGGAATGTA
TTCCCTCAGCCCCAGAATACAACTTTACCCCTTGCTCCCGCTCAGCAAACTGGGGCTGAATGTGAAGAAA
CTGAAGTTGATCAACATGTTAGACAACAGCTTCTACAAAGAAAACCACAGCAGCACTGCTCCTCTGTTAC
AGGTGACAATTTGTCTGAGGCAGGAGCTGCATCAGTTATACATTCAGATACTTCAAGTCAGCCCAGTGTA
GCCTATTCCTCAAATCAAACGATGGGCTCTCAAATGGTTTCTAATATCCCGCAGGCTGAAGTAAATGTTC
CAGGGCAAATTTATTCATTTCAGCAACTAGTAGGACATTACCAGCAAGTTTCAGGGTTACAGAAGCATTC
AAAGCTGACTCAGCCGCAGATTTTGCCTTTGGTTCAAGGTCAGTCCACTGTTTTACCTGTACATGTCCTT
GGACCGACAGTTGTTTCACAACCCCAGGTTTCCCCATTAACTGTTCAGAAGGTCCCACAGATAAAGCCTG
TATCCCAACCAGTTGGAGCTGAACAACAAGCAGCTCTTCTAAAACCAGATTTAGTTCGAAGCTTGAATCA
AGATGTGGCAACTACGAAGGAAAACGTCAGTAGCCCTGATAACCCAAGTGGAAATGGCAAACAGGATCGG
ATCAAACAGAGAAGAGCTTCCTGTCCCCGACCAGAGAAGGGGACTAAATTTCAGCTTACCGTCCTTCAGG
TATCAACCTCTGGAGATAACATGGTAGAGTGTCAGCTGGAGACACACAACAACAAGATGGTCACCTTCAA
GTTTGATGTTGATGGTGATGCGCCAGAGGATATTGCAGACTATATGGTTGAAGATAACTTTGTGCTGGAA
AGTGAGAAAGAAAAATTTGTAGAAGAATTGAGAGCTATTGTAGGTCAAGCCCAGGAGATCCTTCATGTCC
ACTTTGCCACAGAAAGAGCCACTGGAGTTGATTCTATTACTGTGGACTCCAACAGTAGCCAGACAGGGTC
ATCTGAACAAGTACAGATAAATTCTACATCTACTCAAACCAGCAATGAATCTGCTCCTCAGTCATCCCCA
GTTGGTCGGTGGCGATTCTGTATCAATCAGACGATAAGAAACCGTGAGACTCAGTCTCCTCCTTCTCTTC
AGCATTCCATGTCTGCGGTTCCTGGCCGACATCCACTTCCTAGTCCAAAAAACACAAGTAATAAGGAAAT
ATCACGGGACACATTGCTCACTATAGAAAATAATCCATGCCACCGTGCACTTTTCACCTCCAAATCAGAA
CACAAGGATGTGGTTGATGGTAAGATTTCTGAATGTGCTAGTGTAGAAACCAAGCAGCCAGCTATACTTT
ATCAAGTGGAAGATAACAGGCAGATAATGGCACCAGTTACTAATAGTTCCAGTTACTCTACTACTTCAGT
TCGTGCAGTTCCAGCTGAATGTGAGGGACTCACCAAACAAGCAAGCATATTCATACCTGTGTATCCATGT
CACCAAACTGCCAGTCAGGCTGATGCACTTATGTCCCATCCTGGCGAATCAACTCAGACTTCTGGTAACT
CTCTTACAACTCTGGCATTTGATCAAAAGCCTCAAACCTTATCAGTACAGCAGCCAGCTATGGATGCAGA
GTTTATTTCTCAAGAAGGAGAAACTACAGTGAACACTGAAGCAAGTTCTCCTAAGACAGTCATTCCCACT
CAGACCCCTGGCCTTGAACCAACTACCCTTCAACCCACTACTGTCCTGGAATCAGATGGAGAAAGACCTC
CAAAACTGGAGTTTGCAGACAACCGAATTAAAACTCTGGATGAAAAATTAAGAAACTTGCTCTATCAGGA
GCACAGCATCTCTAGCATCTATCCCGAGAGTCAGAAGGATACCCAAAGCATAGACTCTCCATTTTCTTCC
TCTGCTGAAGATACCCTCTCCTGTCCAGTGACAGAAGTCATAGCCATCAGTCACTGTGGAATTAAAGATA
GCCCTGTACAATCCCCTAATTTCCAACAGACAGGCTCTAAGCTTCTGTCCAATGTGGCTGCAAGTCAGCC
TGCTAATATATCAGTGTTCAAAAGGGACCTGAATGTGATAACTTCTGTACCCAGCGAATTGTGTTTACAT
GAGATGTCCTCAGATGCTTCACTTCCAGGGGATCCAGAGGCCTATCCTGCTGCTGTGTCAAGCGGTGGAG
CCATTCATCTGCAGACAGGAGTGGAAACAGAAGAGATGAGATCAGCAATTGCTCCTGATCCCATTCCTCT
GACACGGGAGTCCACAGCTGATACTAGGGCTTTGAATAGATGTAAAGCGATGAGTGGATCATTTCAGCGG
GGTCGGTTCCAGGTGATTACAATTCCTCAGCAGCAGTCAGCAAAAATGACATCTTTTGGAATAGAACACA
TATCAGTGTTCAGTGAGACAAACCATTCTAGTGAAGAAGCCTTTATTAAAACAGCAAAGTCTCAGTTGGT
AGAAATAGAACCTGCCACACAAAATCCAAAAACTTCGTTTTCTTATGAGAAGTTACAAGCTCTTCAGGAA
ACCTGTAAAGAAAATAAAGGAGTTCCCAAACAAGGTGACAACTTCTTATCTTTCAGCGCAGCTTGTGAGA
CTGATGTATCTTCAGTGACCCCAGAAAAGGAATTTGAAGAAACTTCAGCCACAGGAAGTAGCATGCAGTC
TGGATCTGAACTGTTGCTTAAAGAGAGAGAGATATTGACTGCTGGGAAACAGCCTAGCTCTGATAGTGAA
TTTTCAGCCAGTCTTGCTGGCAGTGGAAAGTCAGTGGCAAAGACTGGTCCAGAGAGTAATCAGTGCTTAC
CACACCACGAAGAACAAGCTTATGCTCAAACACAGAGTTCACTCTTCTATTCGCCATCTTCCCCAATGAG
CAGTGATGATGAATCAGAAATAGAGGATGAGGACTTGAAGGTGGAGCTTCAAAGATTACGAGAAAAACAC
ATTCAGGAGGTGGTAAATCTTCAAACCCAGCAGAATAAGGAGCTGCAGGAGCTCTATGAACGCCTTCGGT
CAATTAAAGATAGCAAAACCCAATCTACTGAGATTCCTTTGCCACCTGCATCACCACGTCGACCAAGATC
TTTCAAAAGCAAACTTCGAAGCCGCCCCCAGTCCTTGACACATGTGGACAATGGCATAGTTGCTACAGAT
CCACTGTGTGTGGAGAGTAATGCAGCATCATGCCAACAGTCTCCAGCCAGTAAAAAAGGGATGTTCACAG
ATGACTTACACAAGCTGGTGGATGACTGGACAAAGGAAGCAGTAGGAAATTCTCTTATTAAGCCAAGTTT
AAACCAACTTAAACAAAGTCAACACAAACTAGAGACAGAAAACTGGAATAAAGTATCTGAAAATACTCCG
TCTACTATGGGCTACACATCAACATGGATTTCTTCTCTGTCCCAAATCCGTGGAGCTGTCCCAACTTCCT
TGCCACAAGGACTCTCACTCCCTTCATTTCCTGGGCCATTATCATCATATGGAATGCCTCACGTTTGTCA
GTATAATGCTGTGGCGGGGGCGGGGTATCCAGTACAGTGGGTAGGAATTTCAGGAACAACACAACAATCT
GTAGTAATTCCCGCCCAATCTGGGGGACCATTCCAGCCAGGGATGAATATGCAGGCATTTCCAACTTCAT
CAGTGCAGAATCCTGCCACAATCCCTCCTGGTCCTAAATGATTGCCAACTTTCTTGTACAAAGTTGGCAT
TATAAGAAAGCATTGCTTATCAATTTGTTGCAACGAACAGGTCACTATCAGTCAAAATAAAATCATTATT
TGCCATCCAGCTGATATCCCCTATAGTGAGTCGTATTACATGGTCATAGCTGTTTCCTGGCAGCTCTGGC
CCGTGTCTCAAAATCTCTGATGTTACATTGCACAAGATAAAAATATATCATCATGCCTCCTCTAGACCAG
CCAGGACAGAAATGCCTCGACTTCGCTGCTACCCAAGGTTGCCGGGTGACGCACACCGTGGAAACGGATG
AAGGCACGAACCCAGTGGACATAAGCCTGTTCGGTTCGTAAGCTGTAATGCAAGTAGCGTATGCGCTCAC
GCAACTGGTCCAGAACCTTGACCGAACGCAGCGGTGGTAACGGCGCAGTGGCGGTTTTCATGGCTTGTTA
TGACTGTTTTTTTGGGGTACAGTCTATGCCTCGGGCATCCAAGCAGCAAGCGCGTTACGCCGTGGGTCGA
TGTTTGATGTTATGGAGCAGCAACGATGTTACGCAGCAGGGCAGTCGCCCTAAAACAAAGTTAAACATTA
TGAGGGAAGCGGTGATCGCCGAAGTATCGACTCAACTATCAGAGGTAGTTGGCGTCATCGAGCGCCATCT
CGAACCGACGTTGCTGGCCGTACATTTGTACGGCTCCGCAGTGGATGGCGGCCTGAAGCCACACAGTGAT
ATTGATTTGCTGGTTACGGTGACCGTAAGGCTTGATGAAACAACGCGGCGAGCTTTGATCAACGACCTTT
TGGAAACTTCGGCTTCCCCTGGAGAGAGCGAGATTCTCCGCGCTGTAGAAGTCACCATTGTTGTGCACGA
CGACATCATTCCGTGGCGTTATCCAGCTAAGCGCGAACTGCAATTTGGAGAATGGCAGCGCAATGACATT
CTTGCAGGTATCTTCGAGCCAGCCACGATCGACATTGATCTGGCTATCTTGCTGACAAAAGCAAGAGAAC
ATAGCGTTGCCTTGGTAGGTCCAGCGGCGGAGGAACTCTTTGATCCGGTTCCTGAACAGGATCTATTTGA
GGCGCTAAATGAAACCTTAACGCTATGGAACTCGCCGCCCGACTGGGCTGGCGATGAGCGAAATGTAGTG
CTTACGTTGTCCCGCATTTGGTACAGCGCAGTAACCGGCAAAATCGCGCCGAAGGATGTCGCTGCCGACT
GGGCAATGGAGCGCCTGCCGGCCCAGTATCAGCCCGTCATACTTGAAGCTAGACAGGCTTATCTTGGACA
AGAAGAAGATCGCTTGGCCTCGCGCGCAGATCAGTTGGAAGAATTTGTCCACTACGTGAAAGGCGAGATC
ACCAAGGTAGTCGGCAAATAACCCTCGAGCCACCCATGACCAAAA
Features (pLannotate 1.2.2; 12 found; start..end, strand, type, name):
     69..657     +  rep_origin     ori: high-copy-number ColE1/pMB1/pBR322/pUC origin of replication
    840..932     +  CDS            lacI (fragment): lac repressor; lacI; The lac repressor binds to the lac operator to inhibit transcription in E. coli. This inhibition can be relieved by adding lactose or isopropyl-β-D-thiogalactopyranoside (IPTG).
    987..1014    -  terminator     rrnB T2 terminator: transcription terminator T2 from the E. coli rrnB gene
   1146..1189    +  terminator     rrnB T1 terminator: Escherichia coli rrnB; transcription terminator T1 from the E. coli rrnB gene
   1236..1272    -  CDS            lacZα (fragment): LacZα fragment of β-galactosidase; lacZ fragment
   1289..1384    +  protein_bind   attL3: mutant version of attL; recombination site for the Gateway® LR reaction LR Clonase™
   1390..6618    +  CDS            WNK3: WNK3_HUMAN - Also known as KIAA1566 From Homo sapiens (Human).
   6626..6721    -  protein_bind   attL3: mutant version of attL; recombination site for the Gateway® LR reaction LR Clonase™
   6740..6758    -  promoter       T7 promoter: promoter for bacteriophage T7 RNA polymerase
   6948..6971    +  promoter       Pc promoter (fragment): intI1 (promoter lies within the coding sequence); class 1 integron promoter
   7147..7203    +  CDS            GmR (fragment): gentamycin acetyltransferase; aacC1; confers resistance to gentamycin
   7210..8001    +  CDS            SmR: aminoglycoside adenylyltransferase (Murphy, 1985); aadA; confers resistance to spectinomycin and streptomycin
