[The description below was written by a language model from this plasmid's Addgene catalogue record and pLannotate feature annotations shown in this document.]
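Description:
pDONR223_WNK3_p.S617F is a Gateway entry clone built on the Invitrogen pDONR223 backbone, carrying the human WNK3 open reading frame (a WNK-family serine/threonine kinase, also known as PRKWNK3) with the S617F missense substitution. It belongs to the Target Accelerator Plasmid Collection, a set of clones created for systematic functional testing of rare cancer-associated alleles. The sequenced plasmid is about 8 kb. It replicates in E. coli at high copy from a ColE1/pUC-type origin and is selected with spectinomycin through the aadA (SmR) aminoglycoside adenylyltransferase gene. A fragment of a class 1 integron Pc promoter lies upstream of this gene, next to a short remnant of a gentamicin resistance gene.

The WNK3 coding sequence spans roughly 5.2 kb and is flanked on both sides by attL-type Gateway recombination sites. The automated annotation labels both as attL3, one on each strand. These sites allow the insert to be moved by LR Clonase recombination into any compatible destination vector. The record lists no promoter for the insert, so the clone is a shuttle and archival vector, not an expression construct. The rrnB T1 and T2 terminators upstream insulate the insert from read-through transcription, and a T7 promoter lies just beyond the downstream att site on the reverse strand. Small lacI and lacZα fragments are backbone remnants. The ORF is in the "open" configuration, with no stop codon directly after the insert, so it can be fused in frame to C-terminal tags supplied by the destination vector. Typical use is to transfer the variant into expression vectors and compare its activity with wild-type WNK3.
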