Addgene plasmid #81709: pDONR223_WNK3_p.S617F
Purpose: Gateway Donor vector containing WNK3,part of the Target Accelerator Plasmid Collection.
Depositing lab: Jesse Boehm & William Hahn & David Root. Depositing organization: Broad Institute. Publication: Systematic Functional Interrogation of Rare Cancer Variants Identifies Oncogenic Alleles. Kim E, Ilic N, Shrestha Y, Zou L, Kamburov A, Zhu C, Yang X, Lubonja R, Tran N, Nguyen C, Lawrence MS, Piccioni F, Bagul M, Doench JG, Chouinard CR, Wu X, Hogstrom L, Natoli T, Tamayo P, Horn H, Corsello SM, Lage K, Root DE, Subramanian A, Golub TR, Getz G, Boehm JS, Hahn WC. Cancer Discov. 2016 Jul;6(7):714-26. doi: 10.1158/2159-8290.CD-16-0160. Epub 2016 May 4. PubMed 27147599.
Backbone
  Vector backbone: pDONR223
  Backbone manufacturer: Invitrogen
  Backbone size w/o insert (bp): 2790
  Vector type: Gateway Entry vector
Growth in bacteria
  Bacterial resistance: Spectinomycin, 50 μg/mL
  Growth temperature: 37°C
  Growth strain: DH5alpha
  Copy number: High Copy
Gene/Insert
  Gene/Insert name: WNK3 (alt name: NM_001002838.3)
  Species: H. sapiens (human)
  Mutation: S617F
  Entrez Gene: WNK3 (a.k.a. PRKWNK3)
  Promoter: None
  Cloning method: Gateway Cloning
  Sequencing primers: 5′ M13pUC-fwd; 3′ M13-Rev
Terms and licenses: Academic/Nonprofit Terms; Industry Terms: Not Available to Industry
Depositor comments: Open state: NO stop codon immediately follows insert
How to cite: pDONR223_WNK3_p.S617F was a gift from Jesse Boehm & William Hahn & David Root (Addgene plasmid # 81709 ; http://n2t.net/addgene:81709 ; RRID:Addgene_81709)
